>Addgene plasmid #46013 | pCM351 | depositor full sequence | sequence record 64712 | pCM351 sequence 6313 bps
TTACCAATGCTTAATCAGTGAGGCACCTATCTCAGCGATCTGTCTATTTCGTTCATCCATAGTTGCCTGA
CTCCCCGTCGTGTAGATAACTACGATACGGGAGGGCTTACCATCTGGCCCCAGTGCTGCAATGATACCGC
GAGACCCACGCTCACCGGCTCCAGATTTATCAGCAATAAACCAGCCAGCCGGAAGGGCCGAGCGCAGAAG
TGGTCCTGCAACTTTATCCGCCTCCATCCAGTCTATTAATTGTTGCCGGGAAGCTAGAGTAAGTAGTTCG
CCAGTTAATAGTTTGCGCAACGTTGTTGCCATTGCTACAGGCATCGTGGTGTCACGCTCGTCGTTTGGTA
TGGCTTCATTCAGCTCCGGTTCCCAACGATCAAGGCGAGTTACATGATCCCCCATGTTGTGCAAAAAAGC
GGTTAGCTCCTTCGGTCCTCCGATCGTTGTCAGAAGTAAGTTGGCCGCAGTGTTATCACTCATGGTTATG
GCAGCACTGCATAATTCTCTTACTGTCATGCCATCCGTAAGATGCTTTTCTGTGACTGGTGAGTACTCAA
CCAAGTCATTCTGAGAATAGTGTATGCGGCGACCGAGTTGCTCTTGCCCGGCGTCAATACGGGATAATAC
CGCGCCACATAGCAGAACTTTAAAAGTGCTCATCATTGGAAAACGTTCTTCGGGGCGAAAACTCTCAAGG
ATCTTACCGCTGTTGAGATCCAGTTCGATGTAACCCACTCGTGCACCCAACTGATCTTCAGCATCTTTTA
CTTTCACCAGCGTTTCTGGGTGAGCAAAAACAGGAAGGCAAAATGCCGCAAAAAAGGGAATAAGGGCGAC
ACGGAAATGTTGAATACTCATACTCTTCCTTTTTCAATATTATTGAAGCATTTATCAGGGTTATTGTCTC
ATGAGCGGATACATATTTGAATGTATTTAGAAAAATAAACAAATAGGGGTTCCGCGCACATTTCCCCGAA
AAGTGCCACCTGACGTCTAGATCTGAATTCAGCTGTACAATTGGTACCATGGATGCATATGGCGGCCGCA
TAACTTCGTATAGCATACATTATACGAAGTTATCTACGCGTCAATTCTCGAATTGACATAAGCCTGTTCG
GTTCGTAAACTGTAATGCAAGTAGCGTATGCGCTCACGCAACTGGTCCAGAACCTTGACCGAACGCAGCG
GTGGTAACGGCGCAGTGGCGGTTTTCATGGCTTGTTATGACTGTTTTTTTGTACAGTCTATGCCTCGGGC
ATCCAAGCAGCAAGCGCGTTACGCCGTGGGTCGATGTTTGATGTTATGGAGCAGCAACGATGTTACGCAG
CAGCAACGATGTTACGCAGCAGGGCAGTCGCCCTAAAACAAAGTTAGGTGGCTCAAGTATGGGCATCATT
CGCACATGTAGGCTCGGCCCTGACCAAGTCAAATCCATGCGGGCTGCTCTTGATCTTTTCGGTCGTGAGT
TCGGAGACGTAGCCACCTACTCCCAACATCAGCCGGACTCCGATTACCTCGGGAACTTGCTCCGTAGTAA
GACATTCATCGCGCTTGCTGCCTTCGACCAAGAAGCGGTTGTTGGCGCTCTCGCGGCTTACGTTCTGCCC
AGGTTTGAGCAGCCGCGTAGTGAGATCTATATCTATGATCTCGCAGTCTCCGGCGAGCACCGGAGGCAGG
GCATTGCCACCGCGCTCATCAATCTCCTCAAGCATGAGGCCAACGCGCTTGGTGCTTATGTGATCTACGT
GCAAGCAGATTACGGTGACGATCCCGCAGTGGCTCTCTATACAAAGTTGGGCATACGGGAAGAAGTGATG
CACTTTGATATCGACCCAAGTACCGCCACCTAACAATTCGTTCAAGCCGAGATCGGCTTCCCGGCCGACG
CGTAGATAACTTCGTATAGCATACATTATACGAAGTTATGGATCCAGCTTATCGATACCGCGGGCCCTAC
GTACGCGTGTTAACCGGTGAGCTCACTAGAGGATCCAGCCGACCAGGCTTTCCACGCCCGCGTGCCGCTC
CATGTCGTTCGCGCGGTTCTCGGAAACGCGCTGCCGCGTTTCGTGATTGTCACGCTCAAGCCCGTAGTCC
CGTTCGAGCGTCGCGCAGAGGTCAGCGAGGGCGCGGTAGGCCCGATACGGCTCATGGATGGTGTTTCGGG
TCGGGTGAATCTTGTTGATGGCGATATGGATGTGCAGGTTGTCGGTGTCGTGATGCACGGCACTGACGCG
CTGATGCTCGGCGAAGCCAAGCCCAGCGCAGATGCGGTCCTCAATCGCGCGCAACGTCTCCGCGTCGGGC
TTCTCTCCCGCGCGGAAGCTAACCAGCAGGTGATAGGTCTTGTCGGCCTCGGAACGGGTGTTGCCGTGCT
GGGTCGCCATCACCTCGGCCATGACAGCGGGCAGGGTGTTTGCCTCGCAGTTCGTGACGCGCACGTGACC
CAGGCGCTCGGTCTTGCCTTGCTCGTCGGTGATGTACTTCACCAGCTCCGCGAAGTCGCTCTTCTTGATG
GAGCGCATGGGGACGTGCTTGGCAATCACGCGCACCCCCCGGCCGTTTTAGCGGCTAAAAAAGTCATGGC
TCTGCCCTCGGGCGGACCACGCCCATCATGACCTTGCCAAGCTCGTCCTGCTTCTCTTCGATCTTCGCCA
GCAGGGCGAGGATCGTGGCATCACCGAACCGCGCCGTGCGCGGGTCGTCGGTGAGCCAGAGTTTCAGCAG
GCCGCCCAGGCGGCCCAGGTCGCCATTGATGCGGGCCAGCTCGCGGACGTGCTCATAGTCCACGACGCCC
GTGATTTTGTAGCCCTGGCCGACGGCCAGCAGGTAGGCCGACAGGCTCATGCCGGCCGCCGCCGCCTTTT
CCTCAATCGCTCTTCGTTCGTCTGGAAGGCAGTACACCTTGATAGGTGGGCTGCCCTTCCTGGTTGGCTT
GGTTTCATCAGCCATCCGCTTGCCCTCATCTGTTACGCCGGCGGTAGCCGGCCAGCCTCGCAGAGCAGGA
TTCCCGTTGAGCACCGCCAGGTGCGAATAAGGGACAGTGAAGAAGGAACACCCGCTCGCGGGTGGGCCTA
CTTCACCTATCCTGCCCGGCTGACGCCGTTGGATACACCAAGGAAAGTCTACACGAACCCTTTGGCAAAA
TCCTGTATATCGTGCGAAAAAGGATGGATATACCGAAAAAATCGCTATAATGACCCCGAAGCAGGGTTAT
GCAGCGGAAAAGCGCTGCTTCCCTGCTGTTTTGTGGAATATCTACCGACTGGAAACAGGCAAATGCAGGA
AATTACTGAACTGAGGGGACAGGCGAGAGACGATGCCAAAGAGCTACACCGACGAGCTGGCCGAGTGGGT
TGAATCCCGCGCGGCCAAGAAGCGCCGGCGTGATGAGGCTGCGGTTGCGTTCCTGGCGGTGAGGGCGGAT
GTCGAGGCGGCGTTAGCGTCCGGCTATGCGCTCGTCACCATTTGGGAGCACATGCGGGAAACGGGGAAGG
TCAAGTTCTCCTACGAGACGTTCCGCTCGCACGCCAGGCGGCACATCAAGGCCAAGCCCGCCGATGTGCC
CGCACCGCAGGCCAAGGCTGCGGAACCCGCGCCGGCACCCAAGACGCCGGAGCCACGGCGGCCGAAGCAG
GGGGGCAAGGCTGAAAAGCCGGCCCCCGCTGCGGCCCCGACCGGCTTCACCTTCAACCCAACACCGGACA
AAAAGGATCCCCAATTCTCATGTTTGACAGCTTATCATCGATAAGCTTTAATGCGGTAGTTTATCACAGT
TAAATTGCTAACGCAGTCAGGCACCGTGTATGAAATCTAACAATGCGCTCATCGTCATCCTCGGCACCGT
CACCCTGGATGCTGTAGGCATAGGCTTGGTTATGCCGGTACTGCCGGGCCTCTTGCGGGATATCGTCCAT
TCCGACAGCATCGCCAGTCACTATGGCGTGCTGCTAGCGCTATATGCGTTGATGCAATTTCTATGCGCAC
CCGTTCTCGGAGCACTGTCCGACCGCTTTGGCCGCCGCCCAGTCCTGCTCGCTTCGCTACTTGGAGCCAC
TATCGACTACGCGATCATGGCGACCACACCCGTCCTGTGGATCCTCTACGCCGGACGCATCGTGGCCGGC
ATCACCGGCGCCACAGGTGCGGTTGCTGGCGCCTATATCGCCGACATCACCGATGGGGAAGATCGGGCTC
GCCACTTCGGGCTCATGAGCGCTTGTTTCGGCGTGGGTATGGTGGCAGGCCCCGTGGCCGGGGGACTGTT
GGGCGCCATCTCCTTGCATGCACCATTCCTTGCGGCGGCGGTGCTCAACGGCCTCAACCTACTACTGGGC
TGCTTCCTAATGCAGGAGTCGCATAAGGGAGAGCGTCGACCGATGCCCTTGAGAGCCTTCAACCCAGTCA
GCTCCTTCCGGTGGGCGCGGGGCATGACTATCGTCGCCGCACTTATGACTGTCTTCTTTATCATGCAACT
CGTAGGACAGGTGCCGGCAGCGCTCTGGGTCATTTTCGGCGAGGACCGCTTTCGCTGGAGCGCGACGATG
ATCGGCCTGTCGCTTGCGGTATTCGGAATCTTGCACGCCCTCGCTCAAGCCTTCGTCACTGGTCCCGCCA
CCAAACGTTTCGGCGAGAAGCAGGCCATTATCGCCGGCATGGCGGCCGACGCGCTGGGCTACGTCTTGCT
GGCGTTCGCGACGCGAGGCTGGATGGCCTTCCCCATTATGATTCTTCTCGCTTCCGGCGGCATCGGGATG
CCCGCGTTGCAGGCCATGCTGTCCAGGCAGGTAGATGACGACCATCAGGGACAGCTTCAAGGATCGCTCG
CGGCTCTTACCAGCCTAACTTCGATCACTGGACCGCTGATCGTCACGGCGATTTATGCCGCCTCGGCGAG
CACATGGAACGGGTTGGCATGGATTGTAGGCGCCGCCCTATACCTTGTCTGCCTCCCCGCGTTGCGTCGC
GGTGCATGGAGCCGGGCCACCTCGACCTGAATGGAAGCCGGCGGCACCTCGCTAACGGATTCACCACTCC
AAGAATTGGAGCCAATCAATTCTTGCGGAGAACTGTGAATGCGCAAACCAACCCTTGGCAGAACATATCC
ATCGCGTCCGCCATCTCCAGCAGCCGCACGCGGCGCATCTCGGGCAGCGTTGGGTCCTGGCCACGGGTGC
GCATGATCGTGCTCCTGTCGTTGAGGACCCGGCTAGGCTGGCGGGGTTGCCTTACTGGTTAGCAGAATGA
ATCACCGATACGCGAGCGAACGTGAAGCGACTGCTGCTGCAAAACGTCTGCGACCTGAGCAACAACATGA
ATGGTCTTCGGTTTCCGTGTTTCGTAAAGTCTGGAAACGCGGAAGTCAGCGCTCTTCCGCTTCCTCGCTC
ACTGACTCGCTGCGCTCGGTCGTTCGGCTGCGGCGAGCGGTATCAGCTCACTCAAAGGCGGTAATACGGT
TATCCACAGAATCAGGGGATAACGCAGGAAAGAACATGTGAGCAAAAGGCCAGCAAAAGGCCAGGAACCG
TAAAAAGGCCGCGTTGCTGGCGTTTTTCCATAGGCTCCGCCCCCCTGACGAGCATCACAAAAATCGACGC
TCAAGTCAGAGGTGGCGAAACCCGACAGGACTATAAAGATACCAGGCGTTTCCCCCTGGAAGCTCCCTCG
TGCGCTCTCCTGTTCCGACCCTGCCGCTTACCGGATACCTGTCCGCCTTTCTCCCTTCGGGAAGCGTGGC
GCTTTCTCATAGCTCACGCTGTAGGTATCTCAGTTCGGTGTAGGTCGTTCGCTCCAAGCTGGGCTGTGTG
CACGAACCCCCCGTTCAGCCCGACCGCTGCGCCTTATCCGGTAACTATCGTCTTGAGTCCAACCCGGTAA
GACACGACTTATCGCCACTGGCAGCAGCCACTGGTAACAGGATTAGCAGAGCGAGGTATGTAGGCGGTGC
TACAGAGTTCTTGAAGTGGTGGCCTAACTACGGCTACACTAGAAGGACAGTATTTGGTATCTGCGCTCTG
CTGAAGCCAGTTACCTTCGGAAAAAGAGTTGGTAGCTCTTGATCCGGCAAACAAACCACCGCTGGTAGCG
GTGGTTTTTTTGTTTGCAAGCAGCAGATTACGCGCAGAAAAAAAGGATCTCAAGAAGATCCTTTGATCTT
TTCTACGGGGTCTGACGCTCAGTGGAACGAAAACTCACGTTAAGGGATTTTGGTCATGAGATTATCAAAA
AGGATCTTCACCTAGATCCTTTTAAATTAAAAATGAAGTTTTAAATCAATCTAAAGTATATATGAGTAAA
CTTGGTCTGACAG
Features (pLannotate 1.2.2; 14 found; start..end, strand, type, name):
      1..861     -  CDS            AmpR: β-lactamase; bla; confers resistance to ampicillin, carbenicillin, and related antibiotics
    862..966     -  promoter       AmpR promoter: bla
   1050..1083    +  protein_bind   loxP: Cre-mediated recombination occurs in the 8-bp core sequence (GCATACAT). Cre recombinase
   1103..1131    +  promoter       Pc promoter: intI1 (promoter lies within the coding sequence); class 1 integron promoter
   1320..1853    +  CDS            GmR: gentamycin acetyltransferase; aacC1; confers resistance to gentamycin
   1896..1929    +  protein_bind   loxP: Cre-mediated recombination occurs in the 8-bp core sequence (GCATACAT). Cre recombinase
   1992..2546    -  CDS            traI (fragment): TRAI6_ECOLX - Experimental evidence at protein level: Swiss-Prot protein existence level 1. The initiation process of transfer DNA synthesis requires the interaction of at least three plasmid-specific components (TraH, I, and J) at the transfer origin resulting in the assembly of a specialised nucleoprotein complex - the relaxosome. Site- and strand-specific cleavage at the transfer origin is dependent on TraI and TraJ. From Escherichia coli.
   2584..2955    -  CDS            traJ: oriT-recognizing protein; traJ
   2988..3097    -  oriT           oriT: incP origin of transfer
   3323..3718    +  CDS            traK: TRAK4_ECOLX - Experimental evidence at protein level: Swiss-Prot protein existence level 1. From Escherichia coli.
   3734..3762    +  promoter       tet promoter: E. coli promoter for tetracycline efflux protein gene
   3810..4997    +  CDS            tetA: TCR3_ECOLX - Experimental evidence at protein level: Swiss-Prot protein existence level 1. Resistance to tetracycline by an active tetracycline efflux. This is an energy-dependent process that decreases the accumulation of the antibiotic in whole cells. This protein functions as a metal- tetracycline/H(+) antiporter. From Escherichia coli. This protein is used as a marker in many commonly used cloning vectors, such as pBR322 and pACYC184.
   5242..5370    -  CDS            YPB1_ECOLX (fragment): Protein predicted: Swiss-Prot protein existence level 4. From Escherichia coli.
   5555..6143    -  rep_origin     ori: high-copy-number ColE1/pMB1/pBR322/pUC origin of replication
