[The description below was written by a language model from this plasmid's Addgene catalogue record and pLannotate feature annotations shown in this document.]
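Description:
pCM351 is an empty-backbone allelic exchange vector for making unmarked mutations in a broad range of Gram-negative bacteria through Cre/lox marker recycling. It descends from the pAYC61 backbone by way of pCM184. A roughly 1-kb AatII/SacI fragment carrying a loxP-flanked gentamicin-resistance cassette, originally amplified from pLoxGen4, was placed between the AatII and SacI sites of pCM184. The annotated sequence is 6,313 nt. The plasmid replicates in E. coli from a ColE1/pMB1-type origin and is maintained under ampicillin selection through the bla gene and its native promoter. A tetA tetracycline efflux gene with its tet promoter is also present on the backbone.

The functional core is the gentamicin acetyltransferase gene (aacC1), preceded by a class 1 integron Pc promoter and bracketed by two loxP sites in the same orientation. The primer names in the record suggest that cloning sites flank the cassette, where homology arms from a target locus could be inserted, but the feature table does not annotate them and no insert or dedicated payload promoter is recorded. An IncP origin of transfer, with traJ, traK and a traI fragment, allows the plasmid to be mobilised by conjugation into recipient species. ColE1-type origins generally do not replicate outside enteric bacteria, so gentamicin resistance in such recipients would be expected to persist only after recombination into the chromosome. The backbone markers could in principle help separate double-crossover replacements from single-crossover integrants, although the record does not describe this. Supplying Cre from a companion expression plasmid then excises the gentamicin cassette between the loxP sites. This leaves an unmarked mutation, and the same marker can be reused for further rounds of mutagenesis.
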