Addgene plasmid #46013: pCM351
Purpose: (Empty Backbone)
Depositing lab: Mary Lidstrom. Depositing organization: University of Washington. Publication: Broad-host-range cre-lox system for antibiotic marker recycling in gram-negative bacteria. Marx CJ, Lidstrom ME. Biotechniques. 2002 Nov;33(5):1062-7. 10.2144/02335rr01 PubMed 12449384.
Backbone
  Vector backbone: pAYC61
  Backbone manufacturer: Lidstrom Lab (PMID 8021187)
  Backbone size (bp): 6000
  Modifications to backbone: loxP-flanked gentamicin-resistance cassette (encoded by aaaC1) was amplified from pLoxGen4 (Palmeros, 2000), using CM-ufkMCS and CM-dfkMCS (see Addgene plasmid 46012 for sequences), and cloned into pCR2.1 (Invitrogen) to produce pCM350. The 1-kb AatII/SacI fragment from pCM350 was cloned between the AatII and SacI sites of pCM184 (Addgene plasmid 46012) to generate pCM351.
  Vector type: Cre/Lox
  Promoter: na
Growth in bacteria
  Bacterial resistance: Ampicillin, 100 μg/mL
  Growth temperature: 37°C
  Growth strain: DH5alpha
  Copy number: Unknown
Gene/Insert
  Cloning method: Restriction Enzyme
  Sequencing primers: 5′ na
Terms and licenses: Academic/Nonprofit Terms; Industry Terms: Not Available to Industry
Depositor comments: This allelic exchange vector is used with Cre expression vectors (Addgene plasmids 45863 or 45864) to generate unmarked mutants in a broad bacterial host range.
How to cite: pCM351 was a gift from Mary Lidstrom (Addgene plasmid # 46013 ; http://n2t.net/addgene:46013 ; RRID:Addgene_46013)
