>Addgene plasmid #46013 | pCM351 | addgene partial sequence | sequence record 66308 | Amp-R 5'-ATAATACCGCGCCACATAGC-3'
ATCATTGGAAAACGTTCTTCGGGGCGAAAACTCTCAAGGATCTTACCGCTGTTGAGATCCAGTTCGATGT
AACCCACTCGTGCACCCAACTGATCTTCAGCATCTTTTACTTTCACCAGCGTTTCTGGGTGAGCAAAAAC
AGGAAGGCAAAATGCCGCAAAAAAGGGAATAAGGGCGACACGGAAATGTTGAATACTCATACTCTTCCTT
TTTCAATATTATTGAAGCATTTATCAGGGTTATTGTCTCATGAGCGGATACATATTTGAATGTATTTAGA
AAAATAAACAAATAGGGGTTCCGCGCACATTTCCCCGAAAAGTGCCACCTGACGTCTAGATCTGAATTCA
GCTGTACAATTGGTACCATGGATGCATATGGCGGCCGCATAACTTCGTATAGCATACATTATACGAAGTT
ATCTACGCGTCAATTCTCGAATTGACATAAGCCTGTTCGGTTCGTAAACTGTAATGCAAGTAGCGTATGC
GCTCACGCAGCTGGTCCAGAACCTTGACCGAACGCAGCGGTGGTAACGGCGCAGTGGCGGTTTTCATGGC
TTGTTATGACTGTTTTTTTGTACAGTCTATGCCTCGGGCATCCAAGCAGCAAGCGCGTTACGCCGTGGGT
CGATGTTTGATGTTATGGAGCAGCAACGATGTTACGCAGCAGCAACGATGTTACGCAGCAGGGCAGTCGC
CCTAAAACAAAGTTAGGTGGCTCAAGTATGGGCATCATTCGCACATGTAGGCTCGGCCCTGACCAAGTCA
AATCCATGCGGGCTGCTCTTGATCTTTTCGGTCGTGAGTTCGGAGACGTAGCCACCTACTCCCAACATCA
GCCGGACTCCGATTACCTCGGGAACTTGCTCCGTAGTAAGACATTCATCGCGCTTGCTGC
