>Addgene plasmid #46013 | pCM351 | addgene partial sequence | sequence record 66309 | gent-F 5'-tacgtgcaagcagattacgg-3'
TACAAGTTGGGCATACGGGAAGAAGTGATGCACTTTGATATCGACCCAAGTACCGCCACCTAACAATTCG
TTCAAGCCGAGATCGGCTTCCCGGCCGACGCGTAGATAACTTCGTATAGCATACATTATACGAAGTTATG
GATCCAGCTTATCGATACCGCGGGCCCTACGTACGCGTGTTAACCGGTGAGCTCACTAGAGGATCCAGCC
GACCAGGCTTTCCACGCCCGCGTGCCGCTCCATGTCGTTCGCGCGGTTCTCGGAAACGCGCTGCCGCGTT
TCGTGATTGTCACGCTCAAGCCCGTAGTCCCGTTCGAGCGTCGCGCAGAGGTCAGCGAGGGCGCGGTAGG
CCCGATACGGCTCATGGATGGTGTTTCGGGTCGGGTGAATCTTGTTGATGGCGATATGGATGTGCAGGTT
GTCGGTGTCGTGATGCACGGCACTGACGCGCTGATGCTCGGCGAAGCCAAGCCCAGCGCAGATGCGGTCC
TCAATCGCGCGCAACGTCTCCGCGTCGGGCTTCTCTCCCGCGCGGAAGCTAACCAGCAGGTGATAGGTCT
TGTCGGCCTCGGAACGGGTGTTGCCGTGCTGGGTCGCCATCACCTCGGCCATGACAGCGGGCAGGGTGTT
TGCCTCGCAGTTCGTGACGCGCACGTGACCCAGGCGCTCGGTCTTGCCTTGCTCGTCGGTGATGTACTTC
ACCAGCTCCGCGAAGTCGCTCTTCTTGATGGAGCGCATGGGGACGTGCTTGGCAATCACGCGCACCCCCC
GGCCGTTTTAGCGGCTAAAAAAGTCATGGCTCTGCCCTCGGGCGGACCACGCCCATCATGACCTTGCCAA
GCTCGTCCTGCTTCTCTTCGATCTTCGCCAGCAGGGCGAGGATCGTGGCATCACCGAACCGCGCCGTGCG
CGGGTCGTCGGTGAGCCAGA
